>Addgene plasmid #191901 | pET28 em-blue-shift.2 | addgene full sequence | sequence record 378862 | Addgene NGS Result
TAATACGACTCACTATAGGGGAATTGTGAGCGGATAACAATTCCCCTCTAGAAATAATTTTGTTTAACTT
TAAGAAGGAGATATACCATGGGCAGCAGCCATCATCATCATCATCACGTTAGCAAGGGCGAGGAGCTGTT
CACCGGGGTTGTACCAATTCTGGTTGAGCTGGATGGTGACGTAAATGGACATAAATTTTCAGTTCGCGGA
GAGGGTGAAGGTGATGCGACCTACGGGAAACTGACACTGAAATTTATTTGCACTACCGGTAAATTACCGG
TACCTTGGCCTACACTTGTAACCACCCTGAGTTATGGTGTACAGTGCTTTGCCCGGTATCCCGACCATAT
GAAGCAGCACGATTTCTTTAAGTCAGCTATGCCAGAGGGATATGTTCAGGAGCGGACCATTTTTTTTAAA
GACGACGGATGTTATAAAATCCGCGCCGAAGTAAAATTCGAAGGTGATACGCTTGTCAATCGTATCGAGT
TACATGGCATCGATTTCAAGGAAGACGGAAATATACTGGGGCATAAACTTGAATACAACTTTAATTCTCA
TAATATCTACATAATGCCAGATAAGCAGAACAATGGCATAAAAGTGAACTTCAAAACCCGCCATAACATA
GAAGATGGATCAGTACAACTTGCGGATCATTATCAACAGAATACGCCAATAGGAGACGGTCCGGTGTTGC
TTCCGGATTACCATTATCTGCATACTTGGAGCGAACTCAGCAAGGATCCCAACGAGAAACGCGACCATAT
GGTGTTGCTGGAATTCGTGGAAGCCGCAGGAATTACTCTCGGCATGGACGAGCTGTATAAGTAATGAGAT
CCGGCTGCTAACAAAGCCCGAAAGGAAGCTGAGTTGGCTGCTGCCACCGCTGAGCAATAACTAGCATAAC
CCCTTGGGGCCTCTAAACGGGTCTTGAGGGGTTTTTTGCTGAAAGGAGGAACTATATCCGGATTGGCGAA
TGGG
[124 nt withheld, positions 985-1108]
C
[91 nt withheld, positions 1110-1200]
A
[49 nt withheld, positions 1202-1250]
CCTTTGACGTTGGAGTCCACGTTCTTT
[37 nt withheld, positions 1278-1314]
ACCCTATCTCGGTCTATTCTTTTGATTTATAAGGGATTTTGCCGATTTCGGCCTATTGGTTAAAAAATGA
GCTGATTTAACAAAAATTTAACGCGAATTTTAACAAAATATTAACGCTTACAATTTAGGTGGCACTTTTC
GGGGAAATGTGCGCGGAACCCCTATTTGTTTATTTTTCTAAATACATTCAAATATGTATCCGCTCATGAA
TTAATTCTTAGAAAAACTCATCGAGCATCAAATGAAACTGCAATTTATTCATATCAGGATTATCAATACC
ATATTTTTGAAAAAGCCGTTTCTGTAATGAAGGAGAAAACTCACCGAGGCAGTTCCATAGGATGGCAAGA
TCCTGGTATCGGTCTGCGATTCCGACTCGTCCAACATCAATACAACCTATTAATTTCCCCTCGTCAAAAA
TAAGGTTATCAAGTGAGAAATCACCATGAGTGACGACTGAATCCGGTGAGAATGGCAAAAGTTTATGCAT
TTCTTTCCAGACTTGTTCAACAGGCCAGCCATTACGCTCGTCATCAAAATCACTCGCATCAACCAAACCG
TTATTCATTCGTGATTGCGCCTGAGCGAGACGAAATACGCGATCGCTGTTAAAAGGACAATTACAAACAG
GAATCGAATGCAACCGGCGCAGGAACACTGCCAGCGCATCAACAATATTTTCACCTGAATCAGGATATTC
TTCTAATACCTGGAATGCTGTTTTCCCGGGGATCGCAGTGGTGAGTAACCATGCATCATCAGGAGTACGG
ATAAAATGCTTGATGGTCGGAAGAGGCATAAATTCCGTCAGCCAGTTTAGTCTGACCATCTCATCTGTAA
CATCATTGGCAACGCTACCTTTGCCATGTTTCAGAAACAACTCTGGCGCATCGGGCTTCCCATACAATCG
ATAGATTGTCGCACCTGATTGCCCGACATTATCGCGAGCCCATTTATACCCATATAAATCAGCATCCATG
TTGGAATTTAATCGCGGCCTAGAGCAAGACGTTTCCCGTTGAATATGGCTCATAACACCCCTTGTATTAC
TGTTTATGTAAGCAGACAGTTTTATTGTTCATGACCAAAATCCCTTAACGTGAGTTTTCGTTCCACTGAG
CGTCAGACCCCGTAGAAAAGATCAAAGGATCTTCTTGAGATCCTTTTTTTCTGCGCGTAATCTGCTGCTT
GCAAACAAAAAAACCACCGCTACCAGCGGTGGTTTGTTTGCCGGATCAAGAGCTACCAACTCTTTTTCCG
AAGGTAACTGGCTTCAGCAGAGCGCAGATACCAAATACTGTCCTTCTAGTGTAGCCGTAGTTAGGCCACC
ACTTCAAGAACTCTGTAGCACCGCCTACATACCTCGCTCTGCTAATCCTGTTACCAGTGGCTGCTGCCAG
TGGCGATAAGTCGTGTCTTACCGGGTTGGACTCAAGACGATAGTTACCGGATAAGGCGCAGCGGTCGGGC
TGAACGGGGGGTTCGTGCACACAGCCCAGCTTGGAGCGAACGACCTACACCGAACTGAGATACCTACAGC
GTGAGCTATGAGAAAGCGCCACGCTTCCCGAAGGGAGAAAGGCGGACAGGTATCCGGTAAGCGGCAGGGT
CGGAACAGGAGAGCGCACGAGGGAGCTTCCAGGGGGAAACGCCTGGTATCTTTATAGTCCTGTCGGGTTT
CGCCACCTCTGACTTGAGCGTCGATTTTTGTGATGCTCGTCAGGGGGGCGGAGCCTATGGAAAAACGCCA
GCAACGCGGCCTTTTTACGGTTCCTGGCCTTTTGCTGGCCTTTTGCTCACATGTTCTTTCCTGCGTTATC
CCCTGATTCTGTGGATAACCGTATTACCGCCTTTGAGTGAGCTGATACCGCTCGCCGCAGCCGAACGACC
GAGCGCAGCGAGTCAGTGAGCGAGGAAGCGGAAGAGCGCCTGATGCGGTATTTTCTCCTTACGCATCTGT
GCGGTATTTCACACCGCAATGGTGCACTCTCAGTACAATCTGCTCTGATGCCGCATAGTTAAGCCAGTAT
ACACTCCGCTATCGCTACGTGACTGGGTCATGGCTGCGCCCCGACACCCGCCAACACCCGCTGACGCGCC
CTGACGGGCTTGTCTGCTCCCGGCATCCGCTTACAGACAAGCTGTGACCGTCTCCGGGAGCTGCATGTGT
CAGAGGTTTTCACCGTCATCACCGAAACGCGCGAGGCAGCTGCGGTAAAGCTCATCAGCGTGGTCGTGAA
GCGATTCACAGATGTCTGCCTGTTCATCCGCGTCCAGCTCGTTGAGTTTCTCCAGAAGCGTTAATGTCTG
GCTTCTGATAAAGCGGGCCATGTTAAGGGCGGTTTTTTCCTGTTTGGTCACTGATGCCTCCGTGTAAGGG
GGATTTCTGTTCATGGGGGTAATGATACCGATGAAACGAGAGAGGATGCTCACGATACGGGTTACTGATG
ATGAACATGCCCGGTTACTGGAACGTTGTGAGGGTAAACAACTGGCGGTATGGATGCGGCGGGACCAGAG
AAAAATCACTCAGGGTCAATGCCAGCGCTTCGTTAATACAGATGTAGGTGTTCCACAGGGTAGCCAGCAG
CATCCTGCGATGCAGATCCGGAACATAATGGTGCAGGGCGCTGACTTCCGCGTTTCCAGACTTTACGAAA
CACGGAAACCGAAGACCATTCATGTTGTTGCTCAGGTCGCAGACGTTTTGCAGCAGCAGTCGCTTCACGT
TCGCTCGCGTATCGGTGATTCATTCTGCTAACCAGTAAGGCAACCCCGCCAGCCTAGCCGGGTCCTCAAC
GACAGGAGCACGATCATGCGCACCCGTGGGGCCGCCATGCCGGCGATAATGGCCTGCTTCTCGCCGAAAC
GTTTGGTGGCGGGACCAGTGACGAAGGCTTGAGCGAGGGCGTGCAAGATTCCGAATACCGCAAGCGACAG
GCCGATCATCGTCGCGCTCCAGCGAAAGCGGTCCTCGCCGAAAATGACCCAGAGCGCTGCCGGCACCTGT
CCTACGAGTTGCATGATAAAGAAGACAGTCATAAGTGCGGCGACGATAGTCATGCCCCGCGCCCACCGGA
AGGAGCTGACTGGGTTGAAGGCTCTCAAGGGCATCGGTCGAGATCCCGGTGCCTAATGAGTGAGCTAACT
TACATTAATTGCGTTGCGCTCACTGCCCGCTTTCCAGTCGGGAAACCTGTCGTGCCAGCTGCATTAATGA
ATCGGCCAACGCGCGGGGAGAGGCGGTTTGCGTATTGGGCGCCAGGGTGGTTTTTCTTTTCACCAGTGAG
ACGGGCAACAGCTGATTGCCCTTCACCGCCTGGCCCTGAGAGAGTTGCAGCAAGCGGTCCACGCTGGTTT
GCCCCAGCAGGCGAAAATCCTGTTTGATGGTGGTTAACGGCGGGATATAACATGAGCTGTCTTCGGTATC
GTCGTATCCCACTACCGAGATATCCGCACCAACGCGCAGCCCGGACTCGGTAATGGCGCGCATTGCGCCC
AGCGCCATCTGATCGTTGGCAACCAGCATCGCAGTGGGAACGATGCCCTCATTCAGCATTTGCATGGTTT
GTTGAAAACCGGACATGGCACTCCAGTCGCCTTCCCGTTCCGCTATCGGCTGAATTTGATTGCGAGTGAG
ATATTTATGCCAGCCAGCCAGACGCAGACGCGCCGAGACAGAACTTAATGGGCCCGCTAACAGCGCGATT
TGCTGGTGACCCAATGCGACCAGATGCTCCACGCCCAGTCGCGTACCGTCTTCATGGGAGAAAATAATAC
TGTTGATGGGTGTCTGGTCAGAGACATCAAGAAATAACGCCGGAACATTAGTGCAGGCAGCTTCCACAGC
AATGGCATCCTGGTCATCCAGCGGATAGTTAATGATCAGCCCACTGACGCGTTGCGCGAGAAGATTGTGC
ACCGCCGCTTTACAGGCTTCGACGCCGCTTCGTTCTACCATCGACACCACCACGCTGGCACCCAGTTGAT
CGGCGCGAGATTTAATCGCCGCGACAATTTGCGACGGCGCGTGCAGGGCCAGACTGGAGGTGGCAACGCC
AATCAGCAACGACTGTTTGCCCGCCAGTTGTTGTGCCACGCGGTTGGGAATGTAATTCAGCTCCGCCATC
GCCGCTTCCACTTTTTCCCGCGTTTTCGCAGAAACGTGGCTGGCCTGGTTCACCACGCGGGAAACGGTCT
GATAAGAGACACCGGCATACTCTGCGACATCGTATAACGTTACTGGTTTCACATTCACCACCCTGAATTG
ACTCTCTTCCGGGCGCTATCATGCCATACCGCGAAAGGTTTTGCGCCATTCGATGGTGTCCGGGATCTCG
ACGCTCTCCCTTATGCGACTCCTGCATTAGGAAGCAGCCCAGTAGTAGGTTGAGGCCGTTGAGCACCGCC
GCCGCAAGGAATGGTGCATGCAAGGAGATGGCGCCCAACAGTCCCCCGGCCACGGGGCCTGCCACCATAC
CCACGCCGAAACAAGCGCTCATGAGCCCGAAGTGGCGAGCCCGATCTTCCCCATCGGTGATGTCGGCGAT
ATAGGCGCCAGCAACCGCACCTGTGGCGCCGGTGATGCCGGCCACGATGCGTCCGGCGTAGAGGATCGAG
ATCTCGATCCCGCGAAAT
Features (pLannotate 1.2.2; 19 found; start..end, strand, type, name):
      1..19      +  promoter       T7 promoter: promoter for bacteriophage T7 RNA polymerase
     20..44      +  protein_bind   lac operator: The lac repressor binds to the lac operator to inhibit transcription in E. coli. This inhibition can be relieved by adding lactose or isopropyl-β-D-thiogalactopyranoside (IPTG). lac repressor encoded by lacI
     59..81      +  RBS            RBS: efficient ribosome binding site from bacteriophage T7 gene 10 (Olins and Rangwala, 1989)
    100..116     +  CDS            capTEV™ (fragment): composite tag for in vivo biotinylation, TEV protease cleavage, and 6xHis tagging
    118..831     +  CDS            EBFP1.2: EBFP1.2 is a basic (constitutively fluorescent) uv fluorescent protein published in 2007, derived from Aequorea victoria. It has high acid sensitivity.
    844..893     +  CDS            SET1 (fragment): solubility-enhancement tag derived from T7 phage gene 10B
    901..948     +  terminator     T7 terminator: transcription terminator for bacteriophage T7 RNA polymerase
    985..1413    +  rep_origin     f1 ori (sequence partly withheld): f1 bacteriophage origin of replication; arrow indicates direction of (+) strand synthesis
   1466..1523    +  promoter       AmpR promoter (fragment): bla
   1532..2347    -  CDS            KanR: aminoglycoside phosphotransferase; aph(3')-Ia; confers resistance to kanamycin in bacteria or G418 (Geneticin®) in eukaryotes
   2469..3057    +  rep_origin     ori: high-copy-number ColE1/pMB1/pBR322/pUC origin of replication
   3243..3382    -  misc_feature   bom: basis of mobility region from pBR322
   3484..3675    -  CDS            rop: Rop protein, which maintains plasmids at low copy number; rop
   3692..4072    +  CDS            YPB1_ECOLX: Protein predicted: Swiss-Prot protein existence level 4. From Escherichia coli.
   4144..4435    -  CDS            TcR (fragment): tetracycline efflux protein; tet; confers resistance to tetracycline
   4450..4471    -  protein_bind   CAP binding site: CAP binding activates transcription in the presence of cAMP. E. coli catabolite activator protein
   4484..5566    -  CDS            lacI: lac repressor; lacI; The lac repressor binds to the lac operator to inhibit transcription in E. coli. This inhibition can be relieved by adding lactose or isopropyl-β-D-thiogalactopyranoside (IPTG).
   5567..5644    -  promoter       lacI promoter: lacI
   5652..5931    -  CDS            TcR (fragment): tetracycline efflux protein; tet; confers resistance to tetracycline
