[The description below was written by a language model from this plasmid's Addgene catalogue record and pLannotate feature annotations shown in this document.]
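Description:
pET28 em-blue-shift.2 is a bacterial expression plasmid built on the pET28 backbone, carrying a computationally designed variant of Aequorea victoria GFP. The sequenced record is about 5.95 kb. It replicates in E. coli from a ColE1/pMB1-type origin and is selected with kanamycin through an aminoglycoside phosphotransferase gene. The catalogue lists it as high copy, although the feature table also shows the rop gene and the bom mobility region typical of pBR322-derived pET vectors. An f1 origin is present as well. Short tetracycline-resistance fragments flanking the lacI region are automated-annotation hits to backbone remnants, not functional markers.

The 747 bp insert, em-blue-shift.2, sits downstream of a T7 promoter with an adjacent lac operator and the T7 gene 10 ribosome binding site, and is followed by the T7 terminator. The plasmid-borne lacI gene supplies repressor. Expression therefore depends on a host that provides T7 RNA polymerase and can be induced with IPTG. An N-terminal His tag is fused to the protein for affinity purification; the annotation software picks this up as a short fragment of a composite tag. It also labels the coding sequence EBFP1.2 by similarity to that Aequorea-derived protein, and the small "SET1" fragment after the open reading frame is likewise a partial match.

The design carries the substitutions T65S, S72A, T108I, Y145F and V150I and was generated by the htFuncLib algorithm as part of a designed active-site library of GFP variants. Its name suggests a blue-shifted emission, but the record gives no spectral data. The insert was introduced by BsaI cloning, which destroyed both sites. The plasmid's stated purpose is simply to encode this design, which suits producing and characterising the protein in bacteria.
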