Addgene plasmid #191901: pET28 em-blue-shift.2
Purpose: Encodes a GFP design, em-blue-shift.2
Depositing lab: Sarel Fleishman. Depositing organization: Weizmann Institute of Science. Publication: Designed active-site library reveals thousands of functional GFP variants. Weinstein JY, Marti-Gomez C, Lipsh-Sokolik R, Hoch SY, Liebermann D, Nevo R, Weissman H, Petrovich-Kopitman E, Margulies D, Ivankov D, McCandlish DM, Fleishman SJ. Nat Commun. 2023 May 20;14(1):2890. doi: 10.1038/s41467-023-38099-z. PubMed 37210560.
Backbone
  Vector backbone: pET28
  Backbone size w/o insert (bp): 5209
  Vector type: Bacterial Expression
Growth in bacteria
  Bacterial resistance: Kanamycin, 50 μg/mL
  Growth temperature: 37°C
  Growth strain: DH5alpha
  Copy number: High Copy
Gene/Insert
  Gene/Insert name: em-blue-shift.2
  Species: Aequorea victoria
  Insert size (bp): 747
  Mutation: T65S S72A T108I Y145F V150I
  Promoter: T7
  Tag / fusion protein: His Tag (N terminal on insert)
  Cloning method: Restriction Enzyme; 5′ cloning site BsaI (destroyed during cloning); 3′ cloning site BsaI (destroyed during cloning)
  Sequencing primers: 5′ TAATACGACTCACTATAGGG; 3′ gctagttattgctcagcgg
Terms and licenses: Academic/Nonprofit Terms; Industry Terms: Not Available to Industry
Depositor comments: Design created by the htFuncLib algorithm
How to cite: pET28 em-blue-shift.2 was a gift from Sarel Fleishman (Addgene plasmid # 191901 ; http://n2t.net/addgene:191901 ; RRID:Addgene_191901)
